>Addgene plasmid #144926 | TFORF3450 | addgene full sequence | sequence record 404491 | Addgene NGS Result
TTAATGTAGTCTTATGCAATACTCTTGTAGTCTTGCAACATGGTAACGATGAGTTAGCAACATGCCTTAC
AAGGAGAGAAAAAGCACCGTGCATGCCGATTGGTGGAAGTAAGGTGGTACGATCGTGCCTTATTAGGAAG
GCAACAGACGGGTCTGACATGGATTGGACGAACCACTGAATTGCCGCATTGCAGAGATATTGTATTTAAG
TGCCTAGCTCGATACATAAACGGGTCTCTCTGGTTAGACCAGATCTGAGCCTGGGAGCTCTCTGGCTAAC
TAGGGAACCCACTGCTTAAGCCTCAATAAAGCTTGCCTTGAGTGCTTCAAGTAGTGTGTGCCCGTCTGTT
GTGTGACTCTGGTAACTAGAGATCCCTCAGACCCTTTTAGTCAGTGTGGAAAATCTCTAGCAGTGGCGCC
CGAACAGGGACTTGAAAGCGAAAGGGAAACCAGAGGAGCTCTCTCGACGCAGGACTCGGCTTGCTGAAGC
GCGCACGGCAAGAGGCGAGGGGCGGCGACTGGTGAGTACGCCAAAAATTTTGACTAGCGGAGGCTAGAAG
GAGAGAGATGGGTGCGAGAGCGTCAGTATTAAGCGGGGGAGAATTAGATCGCGATGGGAAAAAATTCGGT
TAAGGCCAGGGGGAAAGAAAAAATATAAATTAAAACATATAGTATGGGCAAGCAGGGAGCTAGAACGATT
CGCAGTTAATCCTGGCCTGTTAGAAACATCAGAAGGCTGTAGACAAATACTGGGACAGCTACAACCATCC
CTTCAGACAGGATCAGAAGAACTTAGATCATTATATAATACAGTAGCAACCCTCTATTGTGTGCATCAAA
GGATAGAGATAAAAGACACCAAGGAAGCTTTAGACAAGATAGAGGAAGAGCAAAACAAAAGTAAGACCAC
CGCACAGCAAGCGGCCGCTGATCTTCAGACCTGGAGGAGGAGATATGAGGGACAATTGGAGAAGTGAATT
ATATAAATATAAAGTAGTAAAAATTGAACCATTAGGAGTAGCACCCACCAAGGCAAAGAGAAGAGTGGTG
CAGAGAGAAAAAAGAGCAGTGGGAATAGGAGCTTTGTTCCTTGGGTTCTTGGGAGCAGCAGGAAGCACTA
TGGGCGCAGCGTCAATGACGCTGACGGTACAGGCCAGACAATTATTGTCTGGTATAGTGCAGCAGCAGAA
CAATTTGCTGAGGGCTATTGAGGCGCAACAGCATCTGTTGCAACTCACAGTCTGGGGCATCAAGCAGCTC
CAGGCAAGAATCCTGGCTGTGGAAAGATACCTAAAGGATCAACAGCTCCTGGGGATTTGGGGTTGCTCTG
GAAAACTCATTTGCACCACTGCTGTGCCTTGGAATGCTAGTTGGAGTAATAAATCTCTGGAACAGATTTG
GAATCACACGACCTGGATGGAGTGGGACAGAGAAATTAACAATTACACAAGCTTAATACACTCCTTAATT
GAAGAATCGCAAAACCAGCAAGAAAAGAATGAACAAGAATTATTGGAATTAGATAAATGGGCAAGTTTGT
GGAATTGGTTTAACATAACAAATTGGCTGTGGTATATAAAATTATTCATAATGATAGTAGGAGGCTTGGT
AGGTTTAAGAATAGTTTTTGCTGTACTTTCTATAGTGAATAGAGTTAGGCAGGGATATTCACCATTATCG
TTTCAGACCCACCTCCCAACCCCGAGGGGACCCATGCATTGCATCTCAATTAGTCAGCAACCAGGTGTGG
AAAGTCCCCAGGCTCCCCAGCAGGCAGAAGTATGCAAAGCATGCGTCTCAATTAGTCAGCAACCATAGTC
CCGCCCCTAACTCCGCCCATCCCGCCCCTAACTCCGCCCAGTTCCGCCCATTCTCCGCCCCATGGCTGAC
TAATTTTTTTTATTTATGCAGAGGCCGAGGCCGCCTCGGCCTCTGAGCTATTCCAGAAGTAGTGAGGAGG
CTTTTTTGGAGGCCTAGGCTTTTGCAAAAAGCTTTCTAGAGGTACCACCGGAGCTTACCATGACCGAGTA
CAAGCCCACGGTGCGCCTCGCCACCCGCGACGACGTCCCCAGGGCCGTACGCACCCTCGCCGCCGCGTTC
GCCGACTACCCCGCCACGCGCCACACCGTCGATCCGGACCGCCACATCGAGCGGGTCACCGAGCTGCAAG
AACTCTTCCTCACGCGCGTCGGGCTCGACATCGGCAAGGTGTGGGTCGCGGACGACGGCGCCGCCGTGGC
GGTCTGGACCACGCCGGAGAGCGTCGAAGCGGGGGCGGTGTTCGCCGAGATCGGCCCGCGCATGGCCGAG
TTGAGCGGTTCCCGGCTGGCCGCGCAGCAACAGATGGAAGGCCTCCTGGCGCCGCACCGGCCCAAGGAGC
CCGCGTGGTTCCTGGCCACCGTCGGCGTCTCGCCCGACCACCAGGGCAAGGGTCTGGGCAGCGCCGTCGT
GCTCCCCGGAGTGGAGGCGGCCGAGCGCGCCGGGGTGCCCGCCTTCCTGGAGACCTCCGCGCCCCGCAAC
CTCCCCTTCTACGAGCGGCTCGGCTTCACCGTCACCGCCGACGTCGAGGTGCCCGAAGGACCGCGCACCT
GGTGCATGACCCGCAAGCCCGGTGCCAGTTAACGAATTCTAGATCTTGAGACAAATGGCAGTATTCATCC
ACAATTTTAAAAGAAAAGGGGGGATTGGGGGGTACAGTGCAGGGGAAAGAATAGTAGACATAATAGCAAC
AGACATACAAACTAAAGAATTACAAAAACAAATTACAAAAATTCAAAATTTTCGGGTTTATTACAGGGAC
AGCAGAGATCCACTTTGGCGCCGGCTCGAGGCCTGCAGGTGCAAAGATGGATAAAGTTTTAAACAGAGAG
GAATCTTTGCAGCTAATGGACCTTCTAGGTCTTGAAAGGAGTGGGAATTGGCTCCGGTGCCCGTCAGTGG
GCAGAGCGCACATCGCCCACAGTCCCCGAGAAGTTGGGGGGAGGGGTCGGCAATTGAACCGGTGCCTAGA
GAAGGTGGCGCGGGGTAAACTGGGAAAGTGATGTCGTGTACTGGCTCCGCCTTTTTCCCGAGGGTGGGGG
AGAACCGTATATAAGTGCAGTAGTCGCCGTGAACGTTCTTTTTCGCAACGGGTTTGCCGCCAGAACACAG
GTAAGTGCCGTGTGTGGTTCCCGCGGGCCTGGCCTCTTTACGGGTTATGGCCCTTGCGTGCCTTGAATTA
CTTCCACCTGGCTGCAGTACGTGATTCTTGATCCCGAGCTTCGGGTTGGAAGTGGGTGGGAGAGTTCGAG
GCCTTGCGCTTAAGGAGCCCCTTCGCCTCGTGCTTGAGTTGAGGCCTGGCCTGGGCGCTGGGGCCGCCGC
GTGCGAATCTGGTGGCACCTTCGCGCCTGTCTCGCTGCTTTCGATAAGTCTCTAGCCATTTAAAATTTTT
GATGACCTGCTGCGACGCTTTTTTTCTGGCAAGATAGTCTTGTAAATGCGGGCCAAGATCTGCACACTGG
TATTTCGGTTTTTGGGGCCGCGGGCGGCGACGGGGCCCGTGCGTCCCAGCGCACATGTTCGGCGAGGCGG
GGCCTGCGAGCGCGGCCACCGAGAATCGGACGGGGGTAGTCTCAAGCTGGCCGGCCTGCTCTGGTGCCTG
GCCTCGCGCCGCCGTGTATCGCCCCGCCCTGGGCGGCAAGGCTGGCCCGGTCGGCACCAGTTGCGTGAGC
GGAAAGATGGCCGCTTCCCGGCCCTGCTGCAGGGAGCTCAAAATGGAGGACGCGGCGCTCGGGAGAGCGG
GCGGGTGAGTCACCCACACAAAGGAAAAGGGCCTTTCCGTCCTCAGCCGTCGCTTCATGTGACTCCACGG
AGTACCGGGCGCCGTCCAGGCACCTCGATTAGTTCTCGAGCTTTTGGAGTACGTCGTCTTTAGGTTGGGG
GGAGGGGTTTTATGCGATGGAGTTTCCCCACACTGAGTGGGTGGAGACTGAAGTTAGGCCAGCTTGGCAC
TTGATGTAATTCTCCTTGGAATTTGCCCTTTTTGAGTTTGGATCTTGGTTCATTCTCAAGCCTCAGACAG
TGGTTCAAAGTTTTTTTCTTCCATTTCAGGTGTCGTGAGGCTAGCATCGATTGATCAACAAGTTTGTACA
AAAAAGTTGGCATGGACCCATCTGTGACGCTGTGGCAGTTTCTGCTGCAGCTGCTGAGAGAGCAAGGCAA
TGGCCACATCATCTCCTGGACTTCACGGGATGGTGGTGAATTCAAGCTGGTGGATGCAGAGGAGGTGGCC
CGGCTGTGGGGGCTACGCAAGAACAAGACCAACATGAATTACGACAAGCTCAGCCGGGCCTTGCGGTACT
ACTATGACAAGAACATCATCCGCAAGGTGAGCGGCCAGAAGTTCGTCTACAAGTTTGTGTCCTACCCTGA
GGTCGCAGGGTGCTCCACTGAGGACTGCCCGCCCCAGCCAGAGGTGTCTGTTACCTCCACCATGCCAAAT
GTGGCCCCTGCTGCTATACATGCCGCCCCAGGGGACACTGTCTCTGGAAAGCCAGGCACACCCAAGGGTG
CAGGAATGGCAGGCCCAGGCGGTTTGGCACGCAGCAGCCGGAACGAGTACATGCGCTCGGGCCTCTATTC
CACCTTCACCATCCAGTCTCTGCAGCCGCAGCCACCCCCTCATCCTCGGCCTGCTGTGGTGCTCCCCAGT
GCAGCTCCTGCAGGGGCAGCAGCGCCCCCCTCGGGGAGCAGGAGCACCAGTCCAAGCCCCTTGGAGGCCT
GTCTGGAGGCTGAAGAGGCCGGCTTGCCTCTGCAGGTCATCCTGACCCCGCCCGAGGCCCCAAACCTGAA
ATCGGAAGAGCTTAATGTGGAGCCGGGTTTGGGCCGGGCTTTGCCCCCAGAAGTGAAAGTAGAAGGGCCC
AAGGAAGAGTTGGAAGTTGCGGGGGAGAGAGGGTTTGTGCCAGAAACCACCAAGGCCGAGCCAGAAGTCC
CTCCACAGGAGGGCGTGCCAGCCCGGCTGCCCGCGGTTGTTATGGACACCGCAGGGCAGGCGGGCGGCCA
TGCGGCTTCCAGCCCTGAGATCTCCCAGCCGCAGAAGGGCCGGAAGCCCCGGGACCTAGAGCTTCCACTC
AGCCCGAGCCTGCTAGGTGGGCCGGGACCCGAACGGACCCCAGGATCGGGAAGTGGCTCCGGCCTCCAGG
CTCCGGGGCCGGCGCTGACCCCATCCCTGCTTCCTACGCATACATTGACCCCGGTGCTGCTGACACCCAG
CTCGCTGCCTCCTAGCATTCACTTCTGGAGCACCCTGAGTCCCATTGCGCCCCGTAGCCCGGCCAAGCTC
TCCTTCCAGTTTCCATCCAGTGGCAGCGCCCAGGTGCACATCCCTTCTATCAGCGTGGATGGCCTCTCGA
CCCCCGTGGTGCTCTCCCCAGGGCCCCAGAAGCCATGCCCAACTTTCTTGTACAAAGTGGTTGATATCGG
TAAGCCTATCCCTAACCCTCTCCTCGGTCTCGATTCTACGTAGTAATGAACTAGTCCGTAACTTGAAAGT
ATTTCGATTTCTTGGCTTTATATATCTTGTGGAAAGGACGAACATACCTATAACTGCTACCTCATACGCG
TTAAGTCGACAATCAACCTCTGGATTACAAAATTTGTGAAAGATTGACTGGTATTCTTAACTATGTTGCT
CCTTTTACGCTATGTGGATACGCTGCTTTAATGCCTTTGTATCATGCTATTGCTTCCCGTATGGCTTTCA
TTTTCTCCTCCTTGTATAAATCCTGGTTGCTGTCTCTTTATGAGGAGTTGTGGCCCGTTGTCAGGCAACG
TGGCGTGGTGTGCACTGTGTTTGCTGACGCAACCCCCACTGGTTGGGGCATTGCCACCACCTGTCAGCTC
CTTTCCGGGACTTTCGCTTTCCCCCTCCCTATTGCCACGGCGGAACTCATCGCCGCCTGCCTTGCCCGCT
GCTGGACAGGGGCTCGGCTGTTGGGCACTGACAATTCCGTGGTGTTGTCGGGGAAATCATCGTCCTTTCC
TTGGCTGCTCGCCTGTGTTGCCACCTGGATTCTGCGCGGGACGTCCTTCTGCTACGTCCCTTCGGCCCTC
AATCCAGCGGACCTTCCTTCCCGCGGCCTGCTGCCGGCTCTGCGGCCTCTTCCGCGTCTTCGCCTTCGCC
CTCAGACGAGTCGGATCTCCCTTTGGGCCGCCTCCCCGCGTCGACTTTAAGACCAATGACTTACAAGGCA
GCTGTAGATCTTAGCCACTTTTTAAAAGAAAAGGGGGGACTGGAAGGGCTAATTCACTCCCAACGAAGAC
AAGATCTGCTTTTTGCTTGTACTGGGTCTCTCTGGTTAGACCAGATCTGAGCCTGGGAGCTCTCTGGCTA
ACTAGGGAACCCACTGCTTAAGCCTCAATAAAGCTTGCCTTGAGTGCTTCAAGTAGTGTGTGCCCGTCTG
TTGTGTGACTCTGGTAACTAGAGATCCCTCAGACCCTTTTAGTCAGTGTGGAAAATCTCTAGCAGTACGT
ATAGTAGTTCATGTCATCTTATTATTCAGTATTTATAACTTGCAAAGAAATGAATATCAGAGAGTGAGAG
GAACTTGTTTATTGCAGCTTATAATGGTTACAAATAAAGCAATAGCATCACAAATTTCACAAATAAAGCA
TTTTTTTCACTGCATTCTAGTTGTGGTTTGTCCAAACTCATCAATGTATCTTATCATGTCTGGCTCTAGC
TATCCCGCCCCTAACTCCGCCCATCCCGCCCCTAACTCCGCCCAGTTCCGCCCATTCTCCGCCCCATGGC
TGACTAATTTTTTTTATTTATGCAGAGGCCGAGGCCGCCTCGGCCTCTGAGCTATTCCAGAAGTAGTGAG
GAGGCTTTTTTGGAGGCCTAGGGACGTACCCAATTCGCCCTATAGTGAGTCGTATTACGCGCGCTCACTG
GCCGTCGTTTTACAACGTCGTGACTGGGAAAACCCTGGCGTTACCCAACTTAATCGCCTTGCAGCACATC
CCCCTTTCGCCAGCTGGCGTAATAGCGAAGAGGCCCGCACCGATCGCCCTTCCCAACAGTTGCGCAGCCT
GAATGGCGAATGGG
[124 nt withheld, positions 7085-7208]
C
[91 nt withheld, positions 7210-7300]
A
[49 nt withheld, positions 7302-7350]
CCTTTGACGTTGGAGTCCACGTTCTTT
[37 nt withheld, positions 7378-7414]
ACCCTATCTCGGTCTATTCTTTTGATTTATAAGGGATTTTGCCGATTTCGGCCTATTGGTTAAAAAATGA
GCTGATTTAACAAAAATTTAACGCGAATTTTAACAAAATATTAACGCTTACAATTTAGGTGGCACTTTTC
GGGGAAATGTGCGCGGAACCCCTATTTGTTTATTTTTCTAAATACATTCAAATATGTATCCGCTCATGAG
ACAATAACCCTGATAAATGCTTCAATAATATTGAAAAAGGAAGAGTATGAGTATTCAACATTTCCGTGTC
GCCCTTATTCCCTTTTTTGCGGCATTTTGCCTTCCTGTTTTTGCTCACCCAGAAACGCTGGTGAAAGTAA
AAGATGCTGAAGATCAGTTGGGTGCACGAGTGGGTTACATCGAACTGGATCTCAACAGCGGTAAGATCCT
TGAGAGTTTTCGCCCCGAAGAACGTTTTCCAATGATGAGCACTTTTAAAGTTCTGCTATGTGGCGCGGTA
TTATCCCGTATTGACGCCGGGCAAGAGCAACTCGGTCGCCGCATACACTATTCTCAGAATGACTTGGTTG
AGTACTCACCAGTCACAGAAAAGCATCTTACGGATGGCATGACAGTAAGAGAATTATGCAGTGCTGCCAT
AACCATGAGTGATAACACTGCGGCCAACTTACTTCTGACAACGATCGGAGGACCGAAGGAGCTAACCGCT
TTTTTGCACAACATGGGGGATCATGTAACTCGCCTTGATCGTTGGGAACCGGAGCTGAATGAAGCCATAC
CAAACGACGAGCGTGACACCACGATGCCTGTAGCAATGGCAACAACGTTGCGCAAACTATTAACTGGCGA
ACTACTTACTCTAGCTTCCCGGCAACAATTAATAGACTGGATGGAGGCGGATAAAGTTGCAGGACCACTT
CTGCGCTCGGCCCTTCCGGCTGGCTGGTTTATTGCTGATAAATCTGGAGCCGGTGAGCGTGGGTCTCGCG
GTATCATTGCAGCACTGGGGCCAGATGGTAAGCCCTCCCGTATCGTAGTTATCTACACGACGGGGAGTCA
GGCAACTATGGATGAACGAAATAGACAGATCGCTGAGATAGGTGCCTCACTGATTAAGCATTGGTAACTG
TCAGACCAAGTTTACTCATATATACTTTAGATTGATTTAAAACTTCATTTTTAATTTAAAAGGATCTAGG
TGAAGATCCTTTTTGATAATCTCATGACCAAAATCCCTTAACGTGAGTTTTCGTTCCACTGAGCGTCAGA
CCCCGTAGAAAAGATCAAAGGATCTTCTTGAGATCCTTTTTTTCTGCGCGTAATCTGCTGCTTGCAAACA
AAAAAACCACCGCTACCAGCGGTGGTTTGTTTGCCGGATCAAGAGCTACCAACTCTTTTTCCGAAGGTAA
CTGGCTTCAGCAGAGCGCAGATACCAAATACTGTTCTTCTAGTGTAGCCGTAGTTAGGCCACCACTTCAA
GAACTCTGTAGCACCGCCTACATACCTCGCTCTGCTAATCCTGTTACCAGTGGCTGCTGCCAGTGGCGAT
AAGTCGTGTCTTACCGGGTTGGACTCAAGACGATAGTTACCGGATAAGGCGCAGCGGTCGGGCTGAACGG
GGGGTTCGTGCACACAGCCCAGCTTGGAGCGAACGACCTACACCGAACTGAGATACCTACAGCGTGAGCT
ATGAGAAAGCGCCACGCTTCCCGAAGGGAGAAAGGCGGACAGGTATCCGGTAAGCGGCAGGGTCGGAACA
GGAGAGCGCACGAGGGAGCTTCCAGGGGGAAACGCCTGGTATCTTTATAGTCCTGTCGGGTTTCGCCACC
TCTGACTTGAGCGTCGATTTTTGTGATGCTCGTCAGGGGGGCGGAGCCTATGGAAAAACGCCAGCAACGC
GGCCTTTTTACGGTTCCTGGCCTTTTGCTGGCCTTTTGCTCACATGTTCTTTCCTGCGTTATCCCCTGAT
TCTGTGGATAACCGTATTACCGCCTTTGAGTGAGCTGATACCGCTCGCCGCAGCCGAACGACCGAGCGCA
GCGAGTCAGTGAGCGAGGAAGCGGAAGAGCGCCCAATACGCAAACCGCCTCTCCCCGCGCGTTGGCCGAT
TCATTAATGCAGCTGGCACGACAGGTTTCCCGACTGGAAAGCGGGCAGTGAGCGCAACGCAATTAATGTG
AGTTAGCTCACTCATTAGGCACCCCAGGCTTTACACTTTATGCTTCCGGCTCGTATGTTGTGTGGAATTG
TGAGCGGATAACAATTTCACACAGGAAACAGCTATGACCATGATTACGCCAAGCGCGCAATTAACCCTCA
CTAAAGGGAACAAAAGCTGGAGCTGCAAGC
Features (pLannotate 1.2.2; 34 found; start..end, strand, type, name):
      5..231     +  promoter       RSV promoter: Rous sarcoma virus enhancer/promoter
    232..412     +  LTR            5' LTR (truncated): truncated 5' long terminal repeat (LTR) from HIV-1
    459..584     +  misc_feature   HIV-1 Ψ: packaging signal of human immunodeficiency virus type 1
    568..931     +  CDS            HIV-1 gag (fragment): gag protein from human immunodeficiency virus 1; gag
   1077..1310    +  misc_feature   RRE: The Rev response element (RRE) of HIV-1 allows for Rev-dependent mRNA export from the nucleus to the cytoplasm.
   1687..1713    +  CDS            Rev (fragment): human immunodeficiency virus 1 (HIV-1) Rev protein; rev; enhances nuclear export of unspliced and incompletely spliced viral mRNAs
   1720..1743    +  promoter       SV40 promoter (fragment): SV40 early promoter
   1744..1815    +  promoter       SV40 promoter (fragment): SV40 enhancer and early promoter
   1839..1974    +  rep_origin     SV40 ori: SV40 origin of replication
   2020..2616    +  CDS            PuroR (fragment): puromycin N-acetyltransferase; pac from Streptomyces; confers resistance to puromycin
   2665..2782    +  misc_feature   cPPT/CTS: central polypurine tract and central termination sequence of HIV-1
   2847..2913    +  CDS            small t antigen (fragment): SV40 (simian virus 40) small t antigen
   2920..4098    +  promoter       EF-1α promoter: strong constitutive promoter for human elongation factor EF-1α
   4119..4136    +  protein_bind   attB1 (fragment): mutant version of attB; core recombination site for the Gateway® BP reaction BP Clonase™
   4142..5425    +  CDS            ELK1: ELK1_HUMAN - Experimental evidence at protein level: Swiss-Prot protein existence level 1. Transcription factor that binds to purine-rich DNA sequences. Forms a ternary complex with SRF and the ETS and SRF motifs of the serum response element (SRE) on the promoter region of immediate early genes such as FOS and IER2. Induces target gene transcription upon JNK- signaling pathway stimulation (By similarity). From Homo sapiens (Human).
   5428..5451    -  protein_bind   attB2: mutant version of attB; recombination site for the Gateway® BP reaction BP Clonase™
   5459..5500    +  CDS            V5 tag: epitope tag from simian virus 5
   5516..5569    +  promoter       U6 promoter (fragment): RNA polymerase III promoter for human U6 snRNA
   5611..6199    +  misc_feature   WPRE: woodchuck hepatitis virus posttranscriptional regulatory element
   6250..6269    +  misc_feature   cPPT/CTS (fragment): central polypurine tract and central termination sequence of HIV-1
   6271..6504    +  LTR            3' LTR (ΔU3): self-inactivating 3' long terminal repeat (LTR) from HIV-1
   6582..6703    +  polyA_signal   SV40 poly(A) signal: SV40 polyadenylation signal
   6743..6878    +  rep_origin     SV40 ori: SV40 origin of replication
   6899..6917    -  promoter       T7 promoter: promoter for bacteriophage T7 RNA polymerase
   6925..7080    +  CDS            lacZα (fragment): LacZα fragment of β-galactosidase; lacZ fragment
   7085..7513    +  rep_origin     f1 ori (sequence partly withheld): f1 bacteriophage origin of replication; arrow indicates direction of (+) strand synthesis
   7566..7670    +  promoter       AmpR promoter: bla
   7671..8531    +  CDS            AmpR: β-lactamase; bla; confers resistance to ampicillin, carbenicillin, and related antibiotics
   8702..9290    +  rep_origin     ori: high-copy-number ColE1/pMB1/pBR322/pUC origin of replication
   9473..9565    +  CDS            lacI (fragment): lac repressor; lacI; The lac repressor binds to the lac operator to inhibit transcription in E. coli. This inhibition can be relieved by adding lactose or isopropyl-β-D-thiogalactopyranoside (IPTG).
   9578..9599    +  protein_bind   CAP binding site: CAP binding activates transcription in the presence of cAMP. E. coli catabolite activator protein
   9614..9644    +  promoter       lac promoter: promoter for the E. coli lac operon
   9652..9668    +  protein_bind   lac operator: The lac repressor binds to the lac operator to inhibit transcription in E. coli. This inhibition can be relieved by adding lactose or isopropyl-β-D-thiogalactopyranoside (IPTG). lac repressor encoded by lacI
   9713..9731    +  promoter       T3 promoter: promoter for bacteriophage T3 RNA polymerase
