[The description below was written by a language model from this plasmid's Addgene catalogue record and pLannotate feature annotations shown in this document.]
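Description:
TFORF3450 is a lentiviral mammalian expression plasmid built on the pLX_TRC317 backbone that carries the human transcription factor ELK1 as a barcoded open reading frame. It belongs to a collection of transcription factor overexpression constructs in which each ORF is paired with a unique 24-bp barcode, so that individual factors can be identified by sequencing in pooled screens. The barcode itself is not annotated in the feature table, so its position is not stated. In bacteria the plasmid is maintained through a high-copy ColE1/pUC-type origin with ampicillin resistance (AmpR). An f1 origin and leftover lac, T7 and T3 cloning-vector elements are also present. The depositor cautions that the plasmid can recombine.

The viral portion follows a third-generation, self-inactivating design. An RSV promoter fused to a truncated HIV-1 5' LTR drives the genomic RNA, which is followed by the Ψ packaging signal, a gag fragment, the RRE for Rev-dependent nuclear export, a cPPT/CTS, a WPRE to enhance transcript expression, and a ΔU3 3' LTR, with an SV40 polyadenylation signal downstream. Two expression units sit between the LTRs. An SV40 early promoter/origin region precedes the puromycin N-acetyltransferase gene, which allows selection of transduced cells. The EF-1α promoter drives ELK1, which was inserted by Gateway cloning and is flanked by attB1 and attB2 sites. A V5 epitope follows attB2, consistent with the recorded C-terminal V5 tag, and allows detection of the expressed protein. ELK1 is an ETS-family factor that forms a ternary complex with SRF at serum response elements of immediate early genes. The construct is intended for stable ELK1 overexpression, alone or within pooled transcription factor screens such as directed differentiation studies.
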