Addgene plasmid #144926: TFORF3450
Purpose: Lentiviral vector for overexpressing transcription factor ORFs with unique 24-bp barcodes. Barcodes facilitate identification of transcription factors in pooled screens.
Depositing lab: Feng Zhang. Depositing organization: Broad Institute. Publication: A transcription factor atlas of directed differentiation. Joung J, Ma S, Tay T, Geiger-Schuller KR, Kirchgatterer PC, Verdine VK, Guo B, Arias-Garcia MA, Allen WE, Singh A, Kuksenko O, Abudayyeh OO, Gootenberg JS, Fu Z, Macrae RK, Buenrostro JD, Regev A, Zhang F. Cell. 2023 Jan 5;186(1):209-229.e26. doi: 10.1016/j.cell.2022.11.026. PubMed 36608654.
Backbone
  Vector backbone: pLX_TRC317
  Backbone manufacturer: Broad Institute Genetic Perturbation Platform
  Backbone size w/o insert (bp): 8264
  Vector type: Mammalian Expression, Lentiviral
  Selectable markers: Puromycin
Growth in bacteria
  Bacterial resistance: Ampicillin, 100 μg/mL
  Growth temperature: 37°C
  Growth strain: NEB Stable
  Copy number: High Copy
Gene/Insert
  Gene/Insert name: ELK1
  Species: H. sapiens (human)
  Insert size (bp): 1490
  Entrez Gene: ELK1
  Promoter: EF1a
  Tag / fusion protein: V5 (C terminal on insert)
  Cloning method: Gateway Cloning
  Sequencing primers: 5′ GGGTGGAGACTGAAGTTAGGCCAG; 3′ CACATAGCGTAAAAGGAGCAACATAG
Resource information
  A portion of this plasmid was derived from a plasmid made by: Broad Institute Genetic Perturbation Platform
Terms and licenses: Academic/Nonprofit Terms; Industry Terms: Not Available to Industry
Depositor comments: NM_001114123.2 Please test multiple small colonies in case of plasmid recombination. To make this collection available in a timely manner, a portion of this collection was not fully sequenced by Addgene. If an Addgene verified full plasmid sequence is not available, please contact us prior to placing an order to request the full sequence.
How to cite: TFORF3450 was a gift from Feng Zhang (Addgene plasmid # 144926 ; http://n2t.net/addgene:144926 ; RRID:Addgene_144926)
