>Addgene plasmid #144926 | TFORF3450 | depositor partial sequence | sequence record 286893 | Insert
ATCGATTGATCAACAAGTTTGTACAAAAAAGTTGGCATGGACCCATCTGTGACGCTGTGGCAGTTTCTGC
TGCAGCTGCTGAGAGAGCAAGGCAATGGCCACATCATCTCCTGGACTTCACGGGATGGTGGTGAATTCAA
GCTGGTGGATGCAGAGGAGGTGGCCCGGCTGTGGGGGCTACGCAAGAACAAGACCAACATGAATTACGAC
AAGCTCAGCCGGGCCTTGCGGTACTACTATGACAAGAACATCATCCGCAAGGTGAGCGGCCAGAAGTTCG
TCTACAAGTTTGTGTCCTACCCTGAGGTCGCAGGGTGCTCCACTGAGGACTGCCCGCCCCAGCCAGAGGT
GTCTGTTACCTCCACCATGCCAAATGTGGCCCCTGCTGCTATACATGCCGCCCCAGGGGACACTGTCTCT
GGAAAGCCAGGCACACCCAAGGGTGCAGGAATGGCAGGCCCAGGCGGTTTGGCACGCAGCAGCCGGAACG
AGTACATGCGCTCGGGCCTCTATTCCACCTTCACCATCCAGTCTCTGCAGCCGCAGCCACCCCCTCATCC
TCGGCCTGCTGTGGTGCTCCCCAGTGCAGCTCCTGCAGGGGCAGCAGCGCCCCCCTCGGGGAGCAGGAGC
ACCAGTCCAAGCCCCTTGGAGGCCTGTCTGGAGGCTGAAGAGGCCGGCTTGCCTCTGCAGGTCATCCTGA
CCCCGCCCGAGGCCCCAAACCTGAAATCGGAAGAGCTTAATGTGGAGCCGGGTTTGGGCCGGGCTTTGCC
CCCAGAAGTGAAAGTAGAAGGGCCCAAGGAAGAGTTGGAAGTTGCGGGGGAGAGAGGGTTTGTGCCAGAA
ACCACCAAGGCCGAGCCAGAAGTCCCTCCACAGGAGGGCGTGCCAGCCCGGCTGCCCGCGGTTGTTATGG
ACACCGCAGGGCAGGCGGGCGGCCATGCGGCTTCCAGCCCTGAGATCTCCCAGCCGCAGAAGGGCCGGAA
GCCCCGGGACCTAGAGCTTCCACTCAGCCCGAGCCTGCTAGGTGGGCCGGGACCCGAACGGACCCCAGGA
TCGGGAAGTGGCTCCGGCCTCCAGGCTCCGGGGCCGGCGCTGACCCCATCCCTGCTTCCTACGCATACAT
TGACCCCGGTGCTGCTGACACCCAGCTCGCTGCCTCCTAGCATTCACTTCTGGAGCACCCTGAGTCCCAT
TGCGCCCCGTAGCCCGGCCAAGCTCTCCTTCCAGTTTCCATCCAGTGGCAGCGCCCAGGTGCACATCCCT
TCTATCAGCGTGGATGGCCTCTCGACCCCCGTGGTGCTCTCCCCAGGGCCCCAGAAGCCATGCCCAACTT
TCTTGTACAAAGTGGTTGATATCGGTAAGCCTATCCCTAACCCTCTCCTCGGTCTCGATTCTACGTAGTA
ATGAACTAGTCCGTAACTTGAAAGTATTTCGATTTCTTGGCTTTATATATCTTGTGGAAAGGACGAACAT
ACCTATAACTGCTACCTCAT
