>Addgene plasmid #144926 | TFORF3450 | depositor partial sequence | sequence record 286894 | Barcode
ACATACCTATAACTGCTACCTCAT
